Addgene plasmid #173352: RVD-GC9
Purpose: One-step assembly of custom RVD arrays to construct DdCBE, TALE, etc.
Depositing lab: Bin Shen. Depositing organization: Nanjing Medical University. Publication: Precision modeling of mitochondrial diseases in zebrafish via DdCBE-mediated mtDNA base editing. Guo J, Zhang X, Chen X, Sun H, Dai Y, Wang J, Qian X, Tan L, Lou X, Shen B. Cell Discov. 2021 Sep 3;7(1):78. doi: 10.1038/s41421-021-00307-9. PubMed 34480028.
Backbone
  Vector backbone: TetR T vector
  Vector type: Unspecified
Growth in bacteria
  Bacterial resistance: Tetracycline, 10 μg/mL
  Growth temperature: 37°C
  Growth strain: DH5alpha
  Copy number: High Copy
Gene/Insert
  Gene/Insert name: NN-HD dimer RVD at Position9
  Species: Synthetic
  Mutation: no
  Cloning method: Restriction Enzyme; 5′ cloning site Unknown (unknown if destroyed)
Terms and licenses: Academic/Nonprofit Terms; Industry Terms: Not Available to Industry
Depositor comments: RVD is inserted into TA site of TetR T vector
How to cite: RVD-GC9 was a gift from Bin Shen (Addgene plasmid # 173352 ; http://n2t.net/addgene:173352 ; RRID:Addgene_173352)
