[The description below was written by a language model from this plasmid's Addgene catalogue record and pLannotate feature annotations shown in this document.]
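Description:
RVD-GC9 is a small (about 2.6 kb) bacterial module plasmid from a library of TALE repeat building blocks, intended for one-step assembly of custom repeat-variable diresidue (RVD) arrays. Its backbone is a tetracycline-resistant T vector, and the insert was placed at the vector's TA cloning site. The plasmid is propagated in E. coli at high copy from a ColE1/pUC-type origin and is selected through a tetracycline efflux gene (TcR) driven by its native tet promoter. The annotation also picks up a short RSF origin fragment, a short kanamycin-resistance gene fragment and a T7 promoter. The two fragments look like non-functional remnants of vector construction. No role is recorded for the T7 promoter.

The payload is a synthetic two-repeat TALE unit carrying the RVDs NN and HD, designated for position 9 of an array. In the standard TALE code NN recognises guanine (and to a lesser degree adenine) and HD recognises cytosine, which fits the "GC" in the plasmid name. The automated feature table does not annotate the repeat dimer itself, so its exact location, flanking sequences and the sites used to release it during assembly are not stated in the record. It presumably lies in one of the unannotated stretches of the sequence.

In use, this module would be combined with dimers for the other positions to build a DNA-binding array for a chosen target sequence. The assembled array is then moved into a destination construct to produce TALE-based tools. These include DdCBEs, the DddA-derived cytosine base editors applied to mitochondrial DNA editing, which the associated work used to model mitochondrial disease in zebrafish.
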