Features (pLannotate 1.2.2; 6 found; start..end, strand, type, name):
    336..924     +  rep_origin     ori: high-copy-number ColE1/pMB1/pBR322/pUC origin of replication
    996..1035    -  rep_origin     RSF ori (fragment): Plasmids containing the RSF 1030 origin of replication can be propagated in E. coli cells that contain additional plasmids with compatible origins.
   1051..1079    +  promoter       tet promoter: E. coli promoter for tetracycline efflux protein gene
   1127..2317    +  CDS            TcR: tetracycline efflux protein; tet; confers resistance to tetracycline
   2415..2489    +  CDS            KanR (fragment): aminoglycoside phosphotransferase; aphA-3; confers resistance to kanamycin
   2492..2510    -  promoter       T7 promoter: promoter for bacteriophage T7 RNA polymerase
>Addgene plasmid #173352 | RVD-GC9 | addgene full sequence | sequence record 360907 | Addgene NGS Result
CCTCTAGACCAAAGCTGGTCTCAAGAGGCAATCGCTACAACTTGCGCTGGGGTTAGTCCGTGGGCTTGAC
AGAGAACTGGTAGAAGGCGTTGGACGGTTTCAAGAGCCTGTTTGCCACCGTCATGACTAGCAATCGCTAC
AACTTGCTCCGGAGTCAGACCGTGGGCTTGACAGAGAACTGGCAGTAGGCGCTGTACGGTTTCAAGAGCC
TGTTTGCCACCATTGTTGGAACGAGACCATATCTGGTCGAGCCACCCATGACCAAAATCCCTTAACGTGA
GTTACGCGTCGTTCCACTGAGCGTCAGACCCCGTAGAAAAGATCAAAGGATCTTCTTGAGATCCTTTTTT
TCTGCGCGTAATCTGCTGCTTGCAAACAAAAAAACCACCGCTACCAGCGGTGGTTTGTTTGCCGGATCAA
GAGCTACCAACTCTTTTTCCGAAGGTAACTGGCTTCAGCAGAGCGCAGATACCAAATACTGTTCTTCTAG
TGTAGCCGTAGTTAGGCCACCACTTCAAGAACTCTGTAGCACCGCCTACATACCTCGCTCTGCTAATCCT
GTTACCAGTGGCTGCTGCCAGTGGCGATAAGTCGTGTCTTACCGGGTTGGACTCAAGACGATAGTTACCG
GATAAGGCGCAGCGGTCGGGCTGAACGGGGGGTTCGTGCACACAGCCCAGCTTGGAGCGAACGACCTACA
CCGAACTGAGATACCTACAGCGTGAGCTATGAGAAAGCGCCACGCTTCCCGAAGGGAGAAAGGCGGACAG
GTATCCGGTAAGCGGCAGGGTCGGAACAGGAGAGCGCACGAGGGAGCTTCCAGGGGGAAACGCCTGGTAT
CTTTATAGTCCTGTCGGGTTTCGCCACCTCTGACTTGAGCGTCGATTTTTGTGATGCTCGTCAGGGGGGC
GGAGCCTATGGAAAAACGCCAGCAACGCGGCCTTTTTACGGTTCCTGGCCTTTTGCTGGCCTTTTGCTCA
CATGTTCTTTCCTGCGTTATCCACAGAATCAGGGGATAACGCAGGAAAGAACATGAATTAATTCTCATGT
TTGACAGCTTATCATCGATTAGCTTTAATGCGGTAGTTTATCACAGTTAAATTGCTAACGCAGTCAGGCA
CCGTGTATGAAATCTAACAATGCGCTCATCGTCATCCTCGGCACCGTCACCCTGGATGCTGTAGGCATAG
GCTTGGTTATGCCGGTACTGCCGGGCCTCTTGCGGGATATCGTCCATTCCGACAGCATCGCCAGTCACTA
TGGCGTGCTGCTAGCGCTATATGCGTTGATGCAATTTCTATGCGCACCCGTTCTCGGAGCACTGTCCGAC
CGCTTTGGCCGCCGCCCAGTCCTGCTCGCTTCGCTACTTGGAGCCACTATCGACTACGCGATCATGGCGA
CCACACCCGTCCTGTGGATTCTCTACGCCGGACGCATCGTGGCCGGCATCACCGGCGCCACAGGTGCGGT
TGCTGGCGCCTATATCGCCGACATCACCGATGGGGAAGATCGGGCTCGCCACTTCGGGCTCATGAGCGCT
TGTTTCGGCGTGGGTATGGTGGCAGGCCCCGTGGCCGGGGGACTGTTGGGCGCCATCTCCTTACATGCAC
CATTCCTTGCGGCGGCGGTGCTCAACGGCCTCAACCTACTACTGGGCTGCTTCCTAATGCAGGAGTCGCA
TAAGGGAGAGCGCCGACCCATGCCCTTGAGAGCCTTCAACCCAGTCAGCTCCTTCCGGTGGGCGCGGGGC
ATGACTATCGTCGCCGCACTTATGACTGTCTTCTTTATCATGCAACTCGTAGGACAGGTGCCGGCAGCGC
TCTGGGTCATTTTCGGCGAGGACCGCTTTCGCTGGAGCGCGACGATGATCGGCCTGTCGCTTGCGGTATT
CGGAATCTTGCACGCCCTCGCTCAAGCCTTCGTCACTGGTCCCGCCACCAAACGTTTCGGCGAGAAGCAG
GCCATTATCGCCGGCATGGCGGCCGACGCGCTGGGCTACGTCTTGCTGGCGTTCGCGACGCGAGGCTGGA
TGGCCTTCCCCATTATGATTCTTCTCGCTTCCGGCGGCATCGGGATGCCCGCGTTGCAGGCCATGCTGTC
CAGGCAGGTAGATGACGACCATCAGGGACAGCTTCAAGGATCGCTCGCGGCTCTTACCAGCCTAACTTCG
ATCATTGGACCGCTGATCGTCACGGCGATTTATGCCGCCTCGGCGAGCACATGGAACGGGTTGGCATGGA
TTGTAGGCGCCGCCCTATACCTTGTCTGCCTCCCCGCGTTGCGTCGCGGTGCATGGAGCCGGGCCACCTC
GACCTGAATGGAAGCCGGCGGCACCTCGCTAACGGATTCACCACTCCAAGAATTGGAGCCAATCAATTCT
TGCGGAGAACTGTGAATGCGCAAACCAACCCTTGATCGGGGAAGAACAGTATGTCGAGCTATTTTTTGAC
TTACTGGGGATCAAGCCTGATTGGGAGAAAATAAAATATCCCCTATAGTGAGTCGTATTACATGGTCATA
GCTGTTTCCTGGCAGCTCTGGCCCGTGTCTCAAAATCTCTGATGTTACATTGCACAAGATAAAAATATAT
CATCATGCCT
