>Addgene plasmid #173352 | RVD-GC9 | depositor partial sequence | sequence record 336307 | RVD flanked by two Bsa I sites
GGTCTCGTTCCAACAATGGTGGCAAACAGGCTCTTGAAACCGTACAGCGCCTACTGCCAGTTCTCTGTCA
AGCCCACGGTCTGACTCCGGAGCAAGTTGTAGCGATTGCTAGTCATGACGGTGGCAAACAGGCTCTTGAA
ACCGTCCAACGCCTTCTACCAGTTCTCTGTCAAGCCCACGGACTAACCCCAGCGCAAGTTGTAGCGATTG
CCTCTTGAGACC
